>Addgene plasmid #101020 | pFlg113 | addgene full sequence | sequence record 217121 | Addgene NGS Result
TTCGAGCTCGCCCGACATTGATTATTGACTAGTTATTAATAGTAATCAATTACGGGGTCATTAGTTCATA
GCCCATATATGGAGTTCCGCGTTACATAACTTACGGTAAATGGCCCGCCTGGCTGACCGCCCAACGACCC
CCGCCCATTGACGTCAATAATGACGTATGTTCCCATAGTAACGCCAATAGGGACTTTCCATTGACGTCAA
TGGGTGGAGTATTTACGGTAAACTGCCCACTTGGCAGTACATCAAGTGTATCATATGCCAAGTACGCCCC
CTATTGACGTCAATGACGGTAAATGGCCCGCCTGGCATTATGCCCAGTACATGACCTTATGGGACTTTCC
TACTTGGCAGTACATCTACGTATTAGTCATCGCTATTACCATGGTGATGCGGTTTTGGCAGTACATCAAT
GGGCGTGGATAGCGGTTTGACTCACGGGGATTTCCAAGTCTCCACCCCATTGACGTCAATGGGAGTTTGT
TTTGGCACCAAAATCAACGGGACTTTCCAAAATGTCGTAACAACTCCGCCCCATTGACGCAAATGGGCGG
TAGGCGTGTACGGTGGGAGGTCTATATAAGCAGAGCTCGTTTAGTGAACCGTCAGATCGCCTGGAGACGC
CATCCACGCTGTTTTGACCTCCATAGAAGACACCGGGACCGATCCAGCCTCCGCGGCCGGGAACGGTGCA
TTGGAACGCGGATTCCCCGTGCCAAGAGTGACGTAAGTACCGCCTATAGAGTCTATAGGCCCACCCCCTT
GGCTTCGTTAGAACGCGGCTACAATTAATACATAACCTTATGTATCATACACATACGATTTAGGTGACAC
TATAGAATAACATCCACTTTGCCTTTCTCTCCACAGGTGTCCACTCCCAGGTCCAACTGCACCTCGGTTC
TATCGATTGAATTCTATGGTTGGACCAGGGCTTCTTTTTCGCCAATGTAAAAAGGAATATGCCGTACATC
TTTGCCTTTTTCTGCACCGGTTTTCTAGGTGCGGTTGTGGGTGCCAATTTCCCCAACAATATCCAGATAG
GGGGGTTATTTCCAAACCAACAATCACAGGAACATGCGGCTTTTAGGTTTGCTTTGTCACAACTCACGGA
GCCCCCCAAGCTGCTTCCCCAGATCGATATTGTGAACATCAGCGACAGCTTTGAGATGACTTACCGTTTC
TGTTCCCAGTTCTCCAAAGGAGTCTATGCCATCTTTGGATTTTATGAACGAAGGACTGTCAACATGCTGA
CCTCCTTCTGTGGGGCCCTCCATGTGTGCTTCATTACTCCAAGTTTTCCTGTTGACACATCCAATCAATT
TGTCCTTCAGCTACGCCCGGAACTACAGGAAGCTCTCATTAGCATTATCGACCATTACAAGTGGCAAACC
TTTGTCTACATTTATGATGCTGACCGGGGCCTGTCAGTCCTGCAGAGAGTCTTGGATACAGCCGCAGAGA
AGAACTGGCAGGTAACGGCTGTCAACATTCTGACAACCACCGAGGAAGGATACCGGATGCTCTTTCAGGA
CCTGGAGAAGAAAAAGGAGAGGCTGGTGGTGGTTGACTGTGAATCAGAACGCCTCAACGCCATCCTGGGC
CAGATCGTGAAGCTAGAAAAGAATGGCATCGGGTACCACTACATCCTCGCCAATCTGGGCTTCATGGACA
TTGACTTAAATAAGTTCAAGGAGAGCGGAGCCAATGTGACAGGTTTCCAGCTGGTGAACTACACAGACAC
GATCCCAGCCAGAATCATGCAGCAATGGAGGACAAGTGACTCCCGAGACCATACCAGGGTGGACTGGAAG
AGGCCAAAGTACACTTCTGCTCTCACCTATGATGGTGTCAAGGTGATGGCTGAGGCCTTCCAAAGCCTGC
GGAGGCAGAGGATTGACATATCCCGCCGGGGGAATGCTGGGGACTGTCTGGCTAACCCAGCTGTGCCCTG
GGGTCAAGGGATCGACATCCAGAGAGCCCTGCAGCAGGTGCGCTTCGAAGGTTTGACAGGAAATGTGCAG
TTCAACGAGAAAGGGCGCCGGACCAATTACACCCTCCACGTGATCGAAATGAAACATGATGGAATCCGAA
AGATTGGTTACTGGAATGAAGACGATAAATTTGTCCCCGCAGCCACCGACGCTCAGGCTGGAGGGGACAA
CTCAAGCGTCCAGAATAGGACCTACATCGTCACTACTATCCTCGAAGATCCTTACGTGATGCTTAAAAAG
AATGCCAACCAGTTTGAGGGCAATGACCGCTATGAGGGCTACTGTGTGGAGCTGGCTGCAGAGATCGCCA
AGCACGTGGGCTACTCCTACCGACTTGAGATTGTCAGCGACGGCAAATATGGAGCCCGGGATCCCGACAC
AAAGGCTTGGAATGGCATGGTGGGAGAACTGGTCTATGGAAGAGCAGACGTGGCTGTGGCTCCCTTGACC
ATAACCTTGGTCCGGGAGGAAGTCATCGACTTCTCCAAGCCATTCATGAGTTTGGGAATCTCCATTATGA
TTAAGAAGCCACAGAAGTCCAAGCCAGGTGTCTTCTCCTTTCTTGACCCTTTGGCCTATGAGATCTGGAT
GTGTATAGTGTTTGCCCTGTCTCTTATACACATCTGGCGCGCCAGCAAGGGCGAGGAGCTGTTCACCGGG
GTGGTGCCCATCCTGGTCGAGCTGGACGGCGACGTAAACGGCCACAAGTTCAGCGTGTCCGGCGAGGGCG
AGGGCGATGCCACCTACGGCAAGCTGACCCTGAAGTTCATCTGCACCACCGGCAAGCTGCCCGTGCCCTG
GCCCACCCTCGTGACCACCCTGACCTGGGGCGTGCAGTGCTTCAGCCGCTACCCCGACCACATGAAGCAG
CACGACTTCTTCAAGTCCGCCATGCCCGAAGGCTACGTCCAGGAGCGCACCATCTTCTTCAAGGACGACG
GCAACTACAAGACCCGCGCCGAGGTGAAGTTCGAGGGCGACACCCTGGTGAACCGCATCGAGCTGAAGGG
CATCGACTTCAAGGAGGACGGCAACATCCTGGGGCACAAGCTGGAGTACAACTACATCAGCCACAACGTC
TATATCACCGCCGACAAGCAGAAGAACGGCATCAAGGCCCACTTCAAGATCCGCCACAACATCGAGGACG
GCAGCGTGCAGCTCGCCGACCACTACCAGCAGAACACCCCCATCGGCGACGGCCCCGTGCTGCTGCCCGA
CAACCACTACCTGAGCACCCAGTCCGCCCTGAGCAAAGACCCCAACGAGAAGCGCGATCACATGGTCCTG
CTGGAGTTCGTGACCGCCGCCGGGATCACTCTCGGCATGGACGAGCTGTACAAGGGTGGGCGCGCCCGGG
CAGATGTGTATAAGAGACAGGTGTTTGCCTACATTGGAGTGAGCGTCGTCCTCTTCCTGGTCAGCCGTTT
CAGCCCCTACGAATGGCACAGCGAAGAGTTTGAAGAGGGACGAGACCAGACAACCAGTGACCAGTCAAAT
GAGTTTGGCATATTCAACAGCCTGTGGTTCTCCCTGGGGGCCTTCATGCAGCAAGGATGTGACATTTCCC
CCAGGTCCCTGTCCGGACGCATCGTCGGCGGCGTCTGGTGGTTCTTCACTTTGATCATCATCTCCTCGTA
CACAGCCAACCTGGCTGCCTTCCTGACTGTGGAGAGGATGGTGTCTCCCATTGAGAGTGCAGAGGACCTG
GCAAAGCAGACGGAAATTGCTTATGGGACATTGGAAGCAGGCTCCACTAAGGAGTTCTTCAGGAGATCTA
AAATCGCTGTGTTTGAGAAGATGTGGACATACATGAAGTCTGCAGAACCATCCGTGTTTGTTCGGACCAC
AGAGGAAGGCATGATCAGAGTGAGAAAATCTAAAGGCAAATACGCCTACCTCCTGGAGTCCACCATGAAT
GAGTATATTGAGCAACGAAAGCCCTGTGACACCATGAAAGTGGGAGGTAACTTGGATTCCAAAGGCTATG
GCATTGCGACACCCAAGGGGTCCGCCCTGAGAGGTCCCGTAAACCTAGCGGTTTTGAAACTCAGTGAGCA
AGGCGTCTTAGACAAGCTGAAAAGCAAATGGTGGTACGATAAAGGGGAATGTGGAAGCAAGGACTCCGGA
AGTAAGGACAAGACCAGCGCTTTGAGCCTCAGCAATGTGGCAGGCGTGTTCTACATCCTGATTGGAGGGC
TGGGACTGGCCATGCTGGTTGCCTTAATCGAGTTCTGCTACAAATCCCGTAGCGAGTCGAAGCGGATGAA
GGGTTTCTGTTTGATCCCACAGCAATCCATCAATGAAGCCATACGGACATCGACCCTCCCCCGGAACAGT
GGGGCAGGAGCCAGCGGAGGAGGCGGCAGTGGAGAGAATGGCCGGGTGGTCAGCCAGGACTTCCCCAAGT
CCATGCAATCCATTCCCTGCATGAGTCACAGTTCAGGGATGCCCTTGGGAGCCACAGGATTGTAACTGAA
GCTTGGCCGCCATGGCCCAACTTGTTTATTGCAGCTTATAATGGTTACAAATAAAGCAATAGCATCACAA
ATTTCACAAATAAAGCATTTTTTTCACTGCATTCTAGTTGTGGTTTGTCCAAACTCATCAATGTATCTTA
TCATGTCTGGATCGGGAATTAATTCGGCGCAGCACCATGGCCTGAAATAACCTCTGAAAGAGGAACTTGG
TTAGGTACCTTCTGAGGCGGAAAGAACCAGCTGTGGAATGTGTGTCAGTTAGGGTGTGGAAAGTCCCCAG
GCTCCCCAGCAGGCAGAAGTATGCAAAGCATGCATCTCAATTAGTCAGCAACCAGGTGTGGAAAGTCCCC
AGGCTCCCCAGCAGGCAGAAGTATGCAAAGCATGCATCTCAATTAGTCAGCAACCATAGTCCCGCCCCTA
ACTCCGCCCATCCCGCCCCTAACTCCGCCCAGTTCCGCCCATTCTCCGCCCCATGGCTGACTAATTTTTT
TTATTTATGCAGAGGCCGAGGCCGCCTCGGCCTCTGAGCTATTCCAGAAGTAGTGAGGAGGCTTTTTTGG
AGGCCTAGGCTTTTGCAAAAAGCTGTTAACAGCTTGGCACTGGCCGTCGTTTTACAACGTCGTGACTGGG
AAAACCCTGGCGTTACCCAACTTAATCGCCTTGCAGCACATCCCCCTTTCGCCAGCTGGCGTAATAGCGA
AGAGGCCCGCACCGATCGCCCTTCCCAACAGTTGCGCAGCCTGAATGGCGAATGGCGCCTGATGCGGTAT
TTTCTCCTTACGCATCTGTGCGGTATTTCACACCGCATA
[142 nt withheld, positions 5290-5431]
C
[141 nt withheld, positions 5433-5573]
CCTTTGACGTTGGAGTCCACGTTCTTT
[37 nt withheld, positions 5601-5637]
ACCCTATCTCGGGCTATTCTTTTGATTTATAAGGGATTTTGCCGATTTCGGCCTATTGGTTAAAAAATGA
GCTGATTTAACAAAAATTTAACGCGAATTTTAACAAAATATTAACGTTTACAATTTTATGGTGCACTCTC
AGTACAATCTGCTCTGATGCCGCATAGTTAAGCCAGCCCCGACACCCGCCAACACCCGCTGACGCGCCCT
GACGGGCTTGTCTGCTCCCGGCATCCGCTTACAGACAAGCTGTGACCGTCTCCGGGAGCTGCATGTGTCA
GAGGTTTTCACCGTCATCACCGAAACGCGCGAGACGAAAGGGCCTCGTGATACGCCTATTTTTATAGGTT
AATGTCATGATAATAATGGTTTCTTAGACGTCAGGTGGCACTTTTCGGGGAAATGTGCGCGGAACCCCTA
TTTGTTTATTTTTCTAAATACATTCAAATATGTATCCGCTCATGAGACAATAACCCTGATAAATGCTTCA
ATAATATTGAAAAAGGAAGAGTATGAGTATTCAACATTTCCGTGTCGCCCTTATTCCCTTTTTTGCGGCA
TTTTGCCTTCCTGTTTTTGCTCACCCAGAAACGCTGGTGAAAGTAAAAGATGCTGAAGATCAGTTGGGTG
CACGAGTGGGTTACATCGAACTGGATCTCAACAGCGGTAAGATCCTTGAGAGTTTTCGCCCCGAAGAACG
TTTTCCAATGATGAGCACTTTTAAAGTTCTGCTATGTGGCGCGGTATTATCCCGTATTGACGCCGGGCAA
GAGCAACTCGGTCGCCGCATACACTATTCTCAGAATGACTTGGTTGAGTACTCACCAGTCACAGAAAAGC
ATCTTACGGATGGCATGACAGTAAGAGAATTATGCAGTGCTGCCATAACCATGAGTGATAACACTGCGGC
CAACTTACTTCTGACAACGATCGGAGGACCGAAGGAGCTAACCGCTTTTTTGCACAACATGGGGGATCAT
GTAACTCGCCTTGATCGTTGGGAACCGGAGCTGAATGAAGCCATACCAAACGACGAGCGTGACACCACGA
TGCCTGTAGCAATGGCAACAACGTTGCGCAAACTATTAACTGGCGAACTACTTACTCTAGCTTCCCGGCA
ACAATTAATAGACTGGATGGAGGCGGATAAAGTTGCAGGACCACTTCTGCGCTCGGCCCTTCCGGCTGGC
TGGTTTATTGCTGATAAATCTGGAGCCGGTGAGCGTGGGTCTCGCGGTATCATTGCAGCACTGGGGCCAG
ATGGTAAGCCCTCCCGTATCGTAGTTATCTACACGACGGGGAGTCAGGCAACTATGGATGAACGAAATAG
ACAGATCGCTGAGATAGGTGCCTCACTGATTAAGCATTGGTAACTGTCAGACCAAGTTTACTCATATATA
CTTTAGATTGATTTAAAACTTCATTTTTAATTTAAAAGGATCTAGGTGAAGATCCTTTTTGATAATCTCA
TGACCAAAATCCCTTAACGTGAGTTTTCGTTCCACTGAGCGTCAGACCCCGTAGAAAAGATCAAAGGATC
TTCTTGAGATCCTTTTTTTCTGCGCGTAATCTGCTGCTTGCAAACAAAAAAACCACCGCTACCAGCGGTG
GTTTGTTTGCCGGATCAAGAGCTACCAACTCTTTTTCCGAAGGTAACTGGCTTCAGCAGAGCGCAGATAC
CAAATACTGTTCTTCTAGTGTAGCCGTAGTTAGGCCACCACTTCAAGAACTCTGTAGCACCGCCTACATA
CCTCGCTCTGCTAATCCTGTTACCAGTGGCTGCTGCCAGTGGCGATAAGTCGTGTCTTACCGGGTTGGAC
TCAAGACGATAGTTACCGGATAAGGCGCAGCGGTCGGGCTGAACGGGGGGTTCGTGCACACAGCCCAGCT
TGGAGCGAACGACCTACACCGAACTGAGATACCTACAGCGTGAGCTATGAGAAAGCGCCACGCTTCCCGA
AGGGAGAAAGGCGGACAGGTATCCGGTAAGCGGCAGGGTCGGAACAGGAGAGCGCACGAGGGAGCTTCCA
GGGGGAAACGCCTGGTATCTTTATAGTCCTGTCGGGTTTCGCCACCTCTGACTTGAGCGTCGATTTTTGT
GATGCTCGTCAGGGGGGCGGAGCCTATGGAAAAACGCCAGCAACGCGGCCTTTTTACGGTTCCTGGCCTT
TTGCTGGCCTTTTGCTCACATGTTCTTTCCTGCGTTATCCCCTGATTCTGTGGATAACCGTATTACCGCC
TTTGAGTGAGCTGATACCGCTCGCCGCAGCCGAACGACCGAGCGCAGCGAGTCAGTGAGCGAGGAAGCGG
AAGAGCGCCCAATACGCAAACCGCCTCTCCCCGCGCGTTGGCCGATTCATTAATGCAGCTGGCACGACAG
GTTTCCCGACTGGAAAGCGGGCAGTGAGCGCAACGCAATTAATGTGAGTTAGCTCACTCATTAGGCACCC
CAGGCTTTACACTTTATGCTTCCGGCTCGTATGTTGTGTGGAATTGTGAGCGGATAACAATTTCACACAG
GAAACAGCTATGACATGATTACGAATTAA
Features (pLannotate 1.2.2; 20 found; start..end, strand, type, name):
     14..393     +  enhancer       CMV enhancer: human cytomegalovirus immediate early enhancer
    394..597     +  promoter       CMV promoter: human cytomegalovirus (CMV) immediate early promoter
    733..776     +  intron         CMV intron (fragment): modified intron A from human cytomegalovirus
    828..846     +  promoter       SP6 promoter: promoter for bacteriophage SP6 RNA polymerase
    850..887     +  CDS            IgH signal sequence (fragment): signal sequence from the mouse immunoglobulin heavy chain variable region
    969..4472    +  CDS            Gria1: GRIA1_MOUSE - Also known as Glur1. Experimental evidence at protein level: Swiss-Prot protein existence level 1. Ionotropic glutamate receptor. L-glutamate acts as an excitatory neurotransmitter at many synapses in the central nervous system. Binding of the excitatory neurotransmitter L-glutamate induces a conformation change, leading to the opening of the cation channel, and thereby converts the chemical signal to an electrical impulse. The receptor then desensitizes rapidly and enters a transient inactive state, characterized by the presence of bound agonist. In the presence of CACNG4 or CAC
   4499..4633    +  polyA_signal   SV40 poly(A) signal: SV40 polyadenylation signal
   4702..5059    +  promoter       SV40 promoter: SV40 enhancer and early promoter
   5078..5232    +  CDS            lacZα (fragment): LacZα fragment of β-galactosidase; lacZ fragment
   5238..5289    -  misc_feature   bom (fragment): basis of mobility region from pBR322
   5308..5688    +  rep_origin     M13 ori (sequence partly withheld): M13 bacteriophage origin of replication; arrow indicates direction of (+) strand synthesis
   5764..5813    -  misc_feature   bom (fragment): basis of mobility region from pBR322
   5915..5950    -  CDS            rop (fragment): Rop protein, which maintains plasmids at low copy number; rop
   6045..6149    +  promoter       AmpR promoter: bla
   6150..7010    +  CDS            AmpR: β-lactamase; bla; confers resistance to ampicillin, carbenicillin, and related antibiotics
   7181..7769    +  rep_origin     ori: high-copy-number ColE1/pMB1/pBR322/pUC origin of replication
   7952..8044    +  CDS            lacI (fragment): lac repressor; lacI; The lac repressor binds to the lac operator to inhibit transcription in E. coli. This inhibition can be relieved by adding lactose or isopropyl-β-D-thiogalactopyranoside (IPTG).
   8057..8078    +  protein_bind   CAP binding site: CAP binding activates transcription in the presence of cAMP. E. coli catabolite activator protein
   8093..8123    +  promoter       lac promoter: promoter for the E. coli lac operon
   8131..8147    +  protein_bind   lac operator: The lac repressor binds to the lac operator to inhibit transcription in E. coli. This inhibition can be relieved by adding lactose or isopropyl-β-D-thiogalactopyranoside (IPTG). lac repressor encoded by lacI
