[The description below was written by a language model from this plasmid's Addgene catalogue record and pLannotate feature annotations shown in this document.]
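Description:
pFlg113 is a mammalian expression plasmid built on a CMV Sport backbone that encodes a fluorescently labelled, functional AMPA-type glutamate receptor subunit. The insert is rat GluR1 (Gria1, also called GluA1 or GluR-A), modified by placing a fluorescent protein within the subunit itself rather than at a terminus. The associated study concerns regions of AMPA receptor subunits that tolerate green fluorescent protein insertion. The record does not state the insertion position or the exact fluorescent protein variant. The feature table does not annotate the fluorescent protein separately. It shows a single Gria1 coding feature (matched to the mouse orthologue by the annotation software) of about 3.5 kb. That is longer than a GluR1 coding sequence alone would be expected to be, which fits an internal fusion.

Expression is driven by the human cytomegalovirus immediate early enhancer and promoter, followed by a fragment of CMV intron A. An SV40 polyadenylation signal terminates the transcript. An SP6 promoter lies just upstream of the insert, where it serves as a sequencing primer site and could support in vitro transcription. A short match to an immunoglobulin heavy chain signal sequence is annotated before the receptor coding region, but it is only a fragment and its significance is unclear.

In bacteria the plasmid is maintained at high copy through a ColE1/pUC-type origin and selected with ampicillin via β-lactamase. An M13 origin permits single-stranded DNA production. An SV40 enhancer/early promoter element and several lac and pBR322 remnants are also present as backbone features.

The construct is suited to transfection of mammalian cells to visualise GluR1 localisation and trafficking while retaining channel function.
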