Addgene plasmid #101020: pFlg113
Purpose: fluorescent, functional, glutamate receptor subunit
Depositing lab: Thomas Hughes. Publication: Regions of alpha-amino-5-methyl-3-hydroxy-4-isoxazole propionic acid receptor subunits that are permissive for the insertion of green fluorescent protein. Sheridan DL, Robert A, Cho CH, Howe JR, Hughes TE. Neuroscience. 2006 Aug 25;141(2):837-49. Epub 2006 Jun 12. 10.1016/j.neuroscience.2006.04.052 PubMed 16765522.
Backbone
  Vector backbone: CMV sport
  Backbone manufacturer: life technologies
  Backbone size w/o insert (bp): 4500
  Total vector size (bp): 8186
  Vector type: Mammalian Expression
Growth in bacteria
  Bacterial resistance: Ampicillin, 100 μg/mL
  Growth temperature: 37°C
  Growth strain: DH5alpha
  Copy number: High Copy
Gene/Insert
  Gene/Insert name: GluR 1
  Species: R. norvegicus (rat)
  Mutation: fluorescent protein inserted into subunit
  GenBank ID: NM_031608.1
  Entrez Gene: Gria1 (a.k.a. GluA1, gluR-A)
  Promoter: cmv
  Cloning method: Restriction Enzyme; 5′ cloning site ecoR1 (unknown if destroyed); 3′ cloning site hind III (unknown if destroyed)
  Sequencing primers: 5′ sp6
Terms and licenses: Academic/Nonprofit Terms; Industry Terms: Not Available to Industry
How to cite: pFlg113 was a gift from Thomas Hughes (Addgene plasmid # 101020 ; http://n2t.net/addgene:101020 ; RRID:Addgene_101020)
